Addgene plasmid #85120: pYES260-sc.eEF2 K509A
Purpose: yeast expression of mutant EEF2
Depositing lab: Pal Falnes. Depositing organization: University of Oslo. Publication: Identification and characterization of a novel evolutionarily conserved lysine-specific methyltransferase targeting eukaryotic translation elongation factor 2 (eEF2). Davydova E, Ho AY, Malecki J, Moen A, Enserink JM, Jakobsson ME, Loenarz C, Falnes PO. J Biol Chem. 2014 Oct 31;289(44):30499-510. doi: 10.1074/jbc.M114.601658. Epub 2014 Sep 17. PubMed 25231979.
Backbone
  Vector backbone: pYES260
  Backbone manufacturer: Euroscarf (Melcher)
  Backbone size w/o insert (bp): 5933
  Vector type: Yeast Expression
  Selectable markers: URA3
Growth in bacteria
  Bacterial resistance: Ampicillin, 100 μg/mL
  Growth temperature: 37°C
  Growth strain: DH5alpha
  Copy number: Low Copy
Gene/Insert
  Cloning method: Restriction Enzyme; 5′ cloning site NcoI (not destroyed); 3′ cloning site BamHI (not destroyed)
  Sequencing primers: 5′ CGGACTACTAGCAGCTGTAATACGACTC; 3′ CTAATTACATGATGCGGCCCTCTAG
Terms and licenses: Academic/Nonprofit Terms; Industry Terms: Not Available to Industry
How to cite: pYES260-sc.eEF2 K509A was a gift from Pal Falnes (Addgene plasmid # 85120 ; http://n2t.net/addgene:85120 ; RRID:Addgene_85120)
