[The description below was written by a language model from this plasmid's Addgene catalogue record and pLannotate feature annotations shown in this document.]
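Description:
pYES260-sc.eEF2 K509A is an episomal yeast expression plasmid built on the pYES260 backbone and designed to produce a point-mutant form of Saccharomyces cerevisiae translation elongation factor 2 in yeast. It is a shuttle vector. In E. coli it replicates from a ColE1/pUC-type origin and is selected with ampicillin through the β-lactamase gene, although the catalogue entry lists it as low copy despite this origin type. In yeast it is maintained by the 2μ origin, with an adjacent fragment of 2μ plasmid sequence annotated as RAF1, and it is selected by uracil prototrophy through URA3 under its own promoter. URA3 also allows counterselection on 5-FOA. An f1 origin is present as well, which can support single-stranded DNA production.

The expression cassette is driven by the galactose-inducible, Gal4-regulated GAL1 promoter and closed by the CYC1 terminator. A T7 promoter lies between the GAL1 promoter and the coding region. The open reading frame begins with an N-terminal 6xHis tag, followed by a short segment annotated as a capTEV fragment. This most likely corresponds to a TEV protease cleavage site that would allow the tag to be removed after affinity purification. Next comes the EFT1 coding sequence for eEF2, the GTPase that catalyses ribosomal translocation during elongation, cloned between NcoI and BamHI sites that remain intact. As the name indicates, lysine 509 is replaced by alanine, although the feature table does not annotate the substitution itself. The associated publication concerns a lysine-specific methyltransferase that targets eEF2, so this construct plausibly serves as a non-methylatable substrate control for expression and purification from yeast. The record itself states only that it is for yeast expression of mutant eEF2.
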