Features (pLannotate 1.2.2; 16 found; start..end, strand, type, name):
     31..486     -  rep_origin     f1 ori (sequence partly withheld): f1 bacteriophage origin of replication; arrow indicates direction of (+) strand synthesis
    505..947     +  promoter       GAL1 promoter: S. cerevisiae GAL1; inducible promoter, regulated by Gal4
    979..997     +  promoter       T7 promoter: promoter for bacteriophage T7 RNA polymerase
   1014..1031    +  CDS            6xHis: 6xHis affinity tag
   1037..1057    +  CDS            capTEV™ (fragment): composite tag for in vivo biotinylation, TEV protease cleavage, and 6xHis tagging
   1068..3590    +  CDS            EFT1: EF2_YEAST - Experimental evidence at protein level: Swiss-Prot protein existence level 1. Catalyzes the GTP-dependent ribosomal translocation step during translation elongation. During this step, the ribosome changes from the pre-translocational (PRE) to the post-translocational (POST) state as the newly formed A-site-bound peptidyl-tRNA and P-site-bound deacylated tRNA move to the P and E sites, respectively. Catalyzes the coordinated movement of the two tRNA molecules, the mRNA and conformational changes in the ribosome. From Saccharomyces cerevisiae (strain ATCC 204508 / S288c) (Baker's yea
   3684..3931    +  terminator     CYC1 terminator: S. cerevisiae CYC1; transcription terminator for CYC1
   3936..3989    -  CDS            lacI (fragment): lac repressor; lacI; The lac repressor binds to the lac operator to inhibit transcription in E. coli. This inhibition can be relieved by adding lactose or isopropyl-β-D-thiogalactopyranoside (IPTG).
   4172..4760    -  rep_origin     ori: high-copy-number ColE1/pMB1/pBR322/pUC origin of replication
   4931..5791    -  CDS            AmpR: β-lactamase; bla; confers resistance to ampicillin, carbenicillin, and related antibiotics
   5792..5808    -  promoter       AmpR promoter (fragment): bla
   5887..6690    -  CDS            URA3: orotidine-5'-phosphate decarboxylase, required for uracil biosynthesis; S. cerevisiae URA3; yeast auxotrophic marker, counterselectable with 5-fluoroorotic acid (5-FOA)
   6691..6906    -  promoter       URA3 promoter: S. cerevisiae URA3
   6931..7356    +  CDS            RAF1 (fragment): RAF_YEAST - Experimental evidence at transcript level: Swiss-Prot protein existence level 2. Antagonizes transcriptional repression of recombinase FLP by REP1-REP2. May play a role in plasmid partitioning. From Saccharomyces cerevisiae (strain ATCC 204508 / S288c) (Baker's yeast).
   7510..8390    -  rep_origin     2μ ori: yeast 2μ plasmid origin of replication
   8401..8428    -  rep_origin     M13 ori (fragment): M13 bacteriophage origin of replication; arrow indicates direction of (+) strand synthesis
>Addgene plasmid #85120 | pYES260-sc.eEF2 K509A | addgene full sequence | sequence record 167611 | Addgene Assembled Sequence
AAAACAGGAA
[37 nt withheld, positions 11-47]
ATTTTGTTAAAATTCGCGTTAAATTTTTGTTAAATCAGCTCATTTTTTAACGAATAGCCCGAAATCGGCA
AAATCCCTTATAAATCAAAAGAATAGACCGAGATAGGGTTGAGTGTTGTTCCAGTTTCCAACAAGAGTCC
ACTATTAAAGAACGTGGACTCCAACGTCAAAGGGCGAAAAAGG
[39 nt withheld, positions 231-269]
T
[35 nt withheld, positions 271-305]
GTAAATCGGAAGGGTAAACGGATGCCCCCATTTAGAGCTTGACGGGGAAAGCCGGCG
[41 nt withheld, positions 363-403]
GGCTAGGGCGGTGGGAAGTGTAGGGGTCACGCTGGGCGTAACCACCACACCCGCCGCGCTTAATGGGGCG
CTACAGGGCGCGTGGGGATGATCCACTAGTACGGATTAGAAGCCGCCGAGCGGGTGACAGCCCTCCGAAG
GAAGACTCTCCTCCGTGCGTCCTCGTCCTCACCGGTCGCGTTCCTGAAACGCAGATGTGCCTCGCGCCGC
ACTGCTCCGAACAATAAAGATTCTACAATACTAGCTTTTATGGTTATGAAGAGGAAAAATTGGCAGTAAC
CTGGCCCCACAAACCTTCAAATGAACGAATCAAATTAACAACCATAGGATGATAATGCGATTAGTTTTTT
AGCCTTATTTCTGGGGTAATTAATCAGCGAAGCGATGATTTTTGATCTATTAACAGATATATAAATGCAA
AAACTGCATTAACCACTTTAACTAATACTTTCAACATTTTCGGTTTGTATTACTTCTTATTCAAATGTAA
TAAAAGTATCAACAAAAAATTGTTAATATACCTCTATACTTTAACGTCAAGGAGAAAAAACCCCGGATCG
GACTACTAGCAGCTGTAATACGACTCACTATAGGGAATATTAAGCTTATGCACCATCACCATCACCATGC
TAGCGAGAATCTTTATTTTCAGGGCGCCATGGAGGTTGCTTTCACTGTTGACCAAATGCGTTCTTTAATG
GACAAAGTTACCAATGTGCGTAACATGTCCGTTATTGCTCACGTCGATCATGGTAAGTCCACTTTGACCG
ATTCCTTGGTCCAAAGAGCCGGTATTATTTCCGCTGCTAAGGCTGGTGAAGCTCGTTTCACCGATACCAG
AAAGGATGAACAAGAAAGAGGTATCACTATCAAGTCTACCGCTATTTCTCTATACTCTGAAATGTCTGAC
GAAGATGTCAAGGAAATCAAGCAAAAGACCGACGGTAACTCCTTCTTGATCAACTTGATCGACTCTCCAG
GTCACGTTGACTTCTCCTCTGAAGTTACTGCCGCTTTACGTGTCACTGACGGTGCTTTGGTTGTCGTCGA
CACCATTGAAGGTGTCTGTGTCCAAACCGAAACTGTTTTGAGACAAGCTTTGGGTGAGAGAATCAAGCCT
GTTGTTGTTATCAACAAGGTCGACAGAGCTTTGTTGGAATTGCAAGTTTCTAAGGAAGATTTATACCAAA
CCTTTGCCAGAACTGTTGAATCCGTTAACGTCATCGTTTCCACCTACGCCGATGAAGTTTTGGGTGATGT
CCAAGTTTACCCAGCCAGAGGTACCGTTGCCTTCGGTTCCGGTTTGCACGGTTGGGCTTTCACTATCCGT
CAATTCGCCACCAGATATGCTAAGAAATTCGGTGTCGACAAGGCCAAGATGATGGACAGATTATGGGGTG
ACTCTTTCTTCAACCCAAAGACCAAGAAGTGGACCAACAAGGACACTGATGCTGAAGGTAAGCCATTGGA
AAGAGCTTTCAACATGTTCATCTTGGACCCAATCTTCAGATTATTCACTGCTATCATGAACTTCAAGAAA
GATGAAATTCCAGTTTTGCTAGAAAAGTTGGAAATTGTCTTGAAGGGTGACGAAAAGGACTTGGAAGGTA
AGGCCTTGTTGAAGGTTGTTATGAGAAAGTTCTTGCCAGCTGCCGATGCCTTATTGGAAATGATTGTCTT
GCACTTGCCATCTCCAGTCACTGCTCAAGCCTACAGAGCTGAACAATTATACGAAGGTCCAGCTGACGAT
GCCAACTGTATTGCTATCAAGAACTGTGATCCAAAGGCTGATTTGATGTTGTACGTCTCCAAGATGGTGC
CAACCTCTGATAAGGGTAGATTCTACGCCTTCGGTAGAGTTTTTGCCGGTACTGTTAAGTCCGGTCAAAA
GGTCAGAATCCAAGGTCCAAACTACGTTCCAGGTAAGAAGGACGATTTGTTCATCAAGGCCATTCAAAGA
GTTGTTTTGATGATGGGTAGATTTGTCGAACCAATCGATGACTGTCCAGCCGGTAACATTATCGGTTTAG
TCGGTATCGATCAATTCTTGTTGAAGACTGGTACTTTGACCACCAGTGAAACTGCTCACAACATGAAGGT
CATGAAATTCTCTGTCTCTCCAGTTGTGCAAGTCGCTGTCGAAGTCAAGAACGCTAACGACTTACCAAAA
TTGGTCGAAGGTTTGGCGAGATTGTCCAAGTCTGATCCATGTGTCTTGACCTATATGTCTGAATCCGGTG
AACATATCGTTGCTGGTACCGGTGAATTGCATTTGGAAATTTGTTTGCAAGATTTGGAACACGACCACGC
TGGTGTTCCATTGAAGATCTCCCCACCAGTTGTCGCTTACAGAGAAACTGTTGAAAGTGAATCTTCTCAA
ACTGCTTTGTCCAAGTCTCCAAACAAGCATAACAGAATCTACTTGAAGGCTGAACCAATTGACGAAGAAG
TCTCTTTGGCTATTGAAAACGGTATCATCAACCCAAGAGATGATTTCAAGGCCAGAGCTAGAATCATGGC
TGACGACTACGGTTGGGATGTCACCGATGCCAGAAAGATCTGGTGTTTCGGTCCAGACGGTAACGGTCCA
AACTTGGTTATTGACCAAACTAAGGCTGTCCAATACTTGCACGAAATCAAGGATTCCGTTGTTGCTGCTT
TCCAATGGGCTACCAAGGAAGGTCCAATTTTCGGTGAAGAAATGAGATCTGTCAGAGTTAACATTTTGGA
TGTTACTTTACATGCCGATGCTATCCACAGAGGTGGTGGTCAAATCATCCCAACCATGAGAAGAGCTACT
TACGCCGGTTTCTTGTTGGCTGATCCAAAGATCCAAGAACCAGTTTTCTTGGTCGAAATTCAATGTCCAG
AACAAGCCGTCGGTGGTATCTACTCCGTCTTAAACAAGAAGAGAGGTCAAGTCGTTTCTGAAGAACAAAG
ACCAGGTACTCCATTGTTTACCGTCAAGGCCTACTTGCCAGTTAACGAATCTTTCGGTTTCACTGGTGAA
TTGAGACAAGCTACCGGTGGTCAAGCTTTCCCACAAATGGTTTTCGACCATTGGTCCACTTTAGGTTCTG
ACCCATTGGACCCAACCTCTAAGGCTGGTGAAATTGTTCTTGCTGCTCGTAAGAGACACGGTATGAAGGA
AGAAGTTCCAGGCTGGCAAGAATATTACGACAAATTGTAAGGATCCACTAGTAACGGCCGCCAGTGTGCT
GGAATTCTGCAGATATCCATCACACTGGCGGCCGCTCGAGCATGCATCTAGAGGGCCGCATCATGTAATT
AGTTATGTCACGCTTACATTCACGCCCTCCCCCCACATCCGCTCTAACCGAAAAGGAAGGAGTTAGACAA
CCTGAAGTCTAGGTCCCTATTTATTTTTTTATAGTTATGTTAGTATTAAGAACGTTATTTATATTTCAAA
TTTTTCTTTTTTTTCTGTACAGACGCGTGTACGCATGTAACATTATACTGAAAACCTTGCTTGAGAAGGT
TTTGGGACGCTCGAAGGCTTTAATTTGCGGCCCTGCATTAATGAATCGGCCAACGCGCGGGGAGAGGCGG
TTTGCGTATTGGGCGCTCTTCCGCTTCCTCGCTCACTGACTCGCTGCGCTCGGTCGTTCGGCTGCGGCGA
GCGGTATCAGCTCACTCAAAGGCGGTAATACGGTTATCCACAGAATCAGGGGATAACGCAGGAAAGAACA
TGTGAGCAAAAGGCCAGCAAAAGCCCAGGAACCGTAAAAAGGCCGCGTTGCTGGCGTTTTTCCATAGGCT
CCGCCCCCCTGACGAGCATCACAAAAATCGACGCTCAAGTCAGAGGTGGCGAAACCCGACAGGACTATAA
AGATACCAGGCGTTTCCCCCTGGAAGCTCCCTCGTGCGCTCTCCTGTTCCGACCCTGCCGCTTACCGGAT
ACCTGTCCGCCTTTCTCCCTTCGGGAAGCGTGGCGCTTTCTCATAGCTCACGCTGTAGGTATCTCAGTTC
GGTGTAGGTCGTTCGCTCCAAGCTGGGCTGTGTGCACGAACCCCCCGTTCAGCCCGACCGCTGCGCCTTA
TCCGGTAACTATCGTCTTGAGTCCAACCCGGTAAGACACGACTTATCGCCACTGGCAGCAGCCACTGGTA
ACAGGATTAGCAGAGCGAGGTATGTAGGCGGTGCTACAGAGTTCTTGAAGTGGTGGCCTAACTACGGCTA
CACTAGAAGGACAGTATTTGGTATCTGCGCTCTGCTGAAGCCAGTTACCTTCGGAAAAAGAGTTGGTAGC
TCTTGATCCGGCAAACAAACCACCGCTGGTAGCGGTGGTTTTTTTGTTTGCAAGCAGCAGATTACGCGCA
GAAAAAAAGGATCTCAAGAAGATCCTTTGATCTTTTCTACGGGGTCTGACGCTCAGTGGAACGAAAACTC
ACGTTAAGGGATTTTGGTCATGAGATTATCAAAAAGGATCTTCACCTAGATCCTTTTAAATTAAAAATGA
AGTTTTAAATCAATCTAAAGTATATATGAGTAAACTTGGTCTGACAGTTACCAATGCTTAATCAGTGAGG
CACCTATCTCAGCGATCTGTCTATTTCGTTCATCCATAGTTGCCTGACTCCCCGTCGTGTAGATAACTAC
GATACGGGAGCGCTTACCATCTGGCCCCAGTGCTGCAATGATACCGCGAGACCCACGCTCACCGGCTCCA
GATTTATCAGCAATAAACCAGCCAGCCGGAAGGGCCGAGCGCAGAAGTGGTCCTGCAACTTTATCCGCCT
CCATTCAGTCTATTAATTGTTGCCGGGAAGCTAGAGTAAGTAGTTCGCCAGTTAATAGTTTGCGCAACGT
TGTTGGCATTGCTACAGGCATCGTGGTGTCACTCTCGTCGTTTGGTATGGCTTCATTCAGCTCCGGTTCC
CAACGATCAAGGCGAGTTACATGATCCCCCATGTTGTGCAAAAAAGCGGTTAGCTCCTTCGGTCCTCCGA
TCGTTGTCAGAAGTAAGTTGGCCGCAGTGTTATCACTCATGGTTATGGCAGCACTGCATAATTCTCTTAC
TGTCATGCCATCCGTAAGATGCTTTTCTGTGACTGGTGAGTACTCAACCAAGTCATTCTGAGAATAGTGT
ATGCGGCGACCGAGTTGCTCTTGCCCGGCGTCAATACGGGATAATAGTGTATCACATAGCAGAACTTTAA
AAGTGCTCATCATTGGAAAACGTTCTTCGGGGCGAAAACTCTCAAGGATCTTACCGCTGTTGAGATCCAG
TTCGATGTAACCCACTCGTGCACCCAACTGATCTTCAGCATCTTTTACTTTCACCAGCGTTTCTGGGTGA
GCAAAAACAGGAAGGCAAAATGCCGCAAAAAAGGGAATAAGGGCGACACGGAAATGTTGAATACTCATAC
TCTTCCTTTTTCAATGGGTAATAACTGATATAATTAAATTGAAGCTCTAATTTGTGAGTTTAGTATACAT
GCATTTACTTATAATACAGTTTTTTAGTTTTGCTGGCCGCATCTTCTCAAATATGCTTCCCAGCCTGCTT
TTCTGTAACGTTCACCCTCTACCTTAGCATCCCTTCCCTTTGCAAATAGTCCTCTTCCAACAATAATAAT
GTCAGATCCTGTAGAGACCACATCATCCACGGTTCTATACTGTTGACCCAATGCGTCTCCCTTGTCATCT
AAACCCACACCGGGTGTCATAATCAACCAATCGTAACCTTCATCTCTTCCACCCATGTCTCTTTGAGCAA
TAAAGCCGATAACAAAATCTTTGTCGCTCTTCGCAATGTCAACAGTACCCTTAGTATATTCTCCAGTAGA
TAGGGAGCCCTTGCATGACAATTCTGCTAACATCAAAAGGCCTCTAGGTTCCTTTGTTACTTCTTCTGCC
GCCTGCTTCAAACCGCTAACAATACCTGGGCCCACCACACCGTGTGCATTCGTAATGTCTGCCCATTCTG
CTATTCTGTATACACCCGCAGAGTACTGCAATTTGACTGTATTACCAATGTCAGCAAATTTTCTGTCTTC
GAAGAGTAAAAAATTGTACTTGGCGGATAATGCCTTTAGCGGCTTAACTGTGCCCTCCATTGAAAAATCA
GTCAAGATATCCACATGTGTTTTTAGTAAACAAATTTTGGGACCTAATGCTTCAACTAACTCCAGTAATT
CCTTGGTGGTACGAACATCCAATGAAGCACACAAGTTTGTTTGCTTTTCGTGCATGATATTAAATAGCTT
GGCAGCAACAGGACTAGGATGAGTAGCAGCACGTTCCTTATATGTAGCTTTCGACATGATTTATCTTCGT
TTCCTGCAGGTTTTTGTTCTGTGCAGTTGGGTTAAGAATACTGGGCAATTTCATGTTTCTTCAACACTAC
ATATGCGTATATATACCAATCTAAGTCTGTGCTCCTTCCTTCGTTCTTCCTTCTGTTCGGAGATTACCGA
ATCAAAAAAATTTCAAAGAAACCGAAATCAAAAAAAAGAATAAAAAAAAAATGATGAATTGAATTGAAAA
GCTAGCTTATCGATGATAAGCTGTCAAAGATGAGAATTAATTCCACGGACTATAGACTATACTAGATACT
CCGTCTACTGTACGATACACTTCCGCTCAGGTCCTTGTCCTTTAACGAGGCCTTACCACTCTTTTGTTAC
TCTATTGATCCAGCTCAGCAAAGGCAGTGTGATCTAAGATTCTATCTTCGCGATGTAGTAAAACTAGCTA
GACCGAGAAAGAGACTAGAAATGCAAAAGGCACTTCTACAATGGCTGCCATCATTATTATCCGATGTGAC
GCTGCAGCTTCTCAATGATATTCGAATACGCTTTGAGGAGATACAGCCTAATATCCGACAAACTGTTTTA
CAGATTTACGATCGTACTTGTTACCCATCATTGAATTTTGAACATCCGAACCTGGGAGTTTTCCCTGAAA
CAGATAGTATATTTGAACCTGTATAATAATATATAGTCTAGCGCTTTACGGAAGACAATGTATGTATTTC
GGTTCCTGGAGAAACTATTGCATCTATTGCATAGGTAATCTTGCACGTCGCATCCCCGGTTCATTTTCTG
CGTTTCCATCTTGCACTTCAATAGCATATCTTTGTTAACGAAGCATCTGTGCTTCATTTTGTAGAACAAA
AATGCAACGCGAGAGCGCTAATTTTTCAAACAAAGAATCTGAGCTGCATTTTTACAGAACAGAAATGCAA
CGCGAAAGCGCTATTTTACCAACGAAGAATCTGTGCTTCATTTTTGTAAAACAAAAATGCAACGCGACGA
GAGCGCTAATTTTTCAAACAAAGAATCTGAGCTGCATTTTTACAGAACAGAAATGCAACGCGAGAGCGCT
ATTTTACCAACAAAGAATCTATACTTCTTTTTTGTTCTACAAAAATGCATCCCGAGAGCGCTATTTTTCT
AACAAAGCATCTTAGATTACTTTTTTTCTCCTTTGTGCGCTCTATAATGCAGTCTCTTGATAACTTTTTG
CACTGTAGGTCCGTTAAGGTTAGAAGAAGGCTACTTTGGTGTCTATTTTCTCTTCCATAAAAAAAGCCTG
ACTCCACTTCCCGCGTTTACTGATTACTAGCGAAGCTGCGGGTGCATTTTTTCAAGATAAAGGCATCCCC
GATTATATTCTATACCGATGTGGATTGCGCATACTTTGTGAACAGAAAGTGATAGCGTTGATGATTCTTC
ATTGGTCAGAAAATTATGAACGGTTTCTTCTATTTTGTCTCTATATACTACGTATAGGAAATGTTTACAT
TTTCGTATTGTTTTCGATTCACTCTATGAATAGTTCTTACTACAATTTTTTTGTCTAAAGAGTAATACTA
GAGATAAACATAAAAAATGTAGAGGTCGAGTTTAGATGCAAGTTCAAGGAGCGAAAGGTGGATGGGTAGG
TTATATAGGGATATAGCACAGAGATATATAGCAAAGAGATACTTTTGAGCAATGTTTGTGGAAGCGGTAT
TCGCAATGGGAAGCTCCACCCCGGTTGATAATCAGAAAAGCCCCA
