>Addgene plasmid #85120 | pYES260-sc.eEF2 K509A | addgene partial sequence | sequence record 167609 | yEEF2-F 5'-caatcgatgactgtccagcc-3'
TCGGTATCGATCAATTCTTGTTGAAGACTGGTACTTTGACCACCAGTGAAACTGCTCACAACATGAAGGT
CATGAAATTCTCTGTCTCTCCAGTTGTGCAAGTCGCTGTCGAAGTCAAGAACGCTAACGACTTACCAAAA
TTGGTCGAAGGTTTGGCGAGATTGTCCAAGTCTGATCCATGTGTCTTGACCTATATGTCTGAATCCGGTG
AACATATCGTTGCTGGTACCGGTGAATTGCATTTGGAAATTTGTTTGCAAGATTTGGAACACGACCACGC
TGGTGTTCCATTGAAGATCTCCCCACCAGTTGTCGCTTACAGAGAAACTGTTGAAAGTGAATCTTCTCAA
ACTGCTTTGTCCAAGTCTCCAAACAAGCATAACAGAATCTACTTGAAGGCTGAACCAATTGACGAAGAAG
TCTCTTTGGCTATTGAAAACGGTATCATCAACCCAAGAGATGATTTCAAGGCCAGAGCTAGAATCATGGC
TGACGACTACGGTTGGGATGTCACCGATGCCAGAAAGATCTGGTGTTTCGGTCCAGACGGTAACGGTCCA
AACTTGGTTATTGACCAAACTAAGGCTGTCCAATACTTGCACGAAATCAAGGATTCCGTTGTTGCTGCTT
TCCAATGGGCTACCAAGGAAGGTCCAATTTTCGGTGAAGAAATGAGATCTGTCAGAGTTAACATTTTGGA
TGTTACTTTACATGCCGATGCTATCCACAGAGGTGGTGGTCAAATCATCCCAACCATGAGAAGAGCTACT
TACGCCGGTTTCTTGTTGGCTGATCCAAAGATCCAAGAACCAGTTTTCTTGGTCGAAATTCAATGTCCAG
AACAAGCCGTCGGTGGTATCTACTCCGTCTTAAACAAGAAGAGAGGTCAAGTCGTTTCTGAAGAACAAAG
ACCAGGTACTCCATTGTTTACCGTCAAGGCCTACTTGCCAGTTAACGAATCTTTCGGTTTCACTGGTGAA
TTGAGACAAGCTACCGG
