>Addgene plasmid #85120 | pYES260-sc.eEF2 K509A Sequencing Result | analyzer sequence | sequence record 166005
TGTTGACCAAATGCGTTCTTTAATGGACAAAGTTACCAATGTGCGTAACATGTCCGTTATTGCTCACGTC
GATCATGGTAAGTCCACTTTGACCGATTCCTTGGTCCAAAGAGCCGGTATTATTTCCGCTGCTAAGGCTG
GTGAAGCTCGTTTCACCGATACCAGAAAGGATGAACAAGAAAGAGGTATCACTATCAAGTCTACCGCTAT
TTCTCTATACTCTGAAATGTCTGACGAAGATGTCAAGGAAATCAAGCAAAAGACCGACGGTAACTCCTTC
TTGATCAACTTGATCGACTCTCCAGGTCACGTTGACTTCTCCTCTGAAGTTACTGCCGCTTTACGTGTCA
CTGACGGTGCTTTGGTTGTCGTCGACACCATTGAAGGTGTCTGTGTCCAAACCGAAACTGTTTTGAGACA
AGCTTTGGGTGAGAGAATCAAGCCTGTTGTTGTTATCAACAAGGTCGACAGAGCTTTGTTGGAATTGCAA
GTTTCTAAGGAAGATTTATACCAAACCTTTGCCAGAACTGTTGAATCCGTTAACGTCATCGTTTCCACCT
ACGCCGATGAAGTTTTGGGTGATGTCCAAGTTTACCCAGCCAGAGGTACCGTTGCCTTCGGTTCCGGTTT
GCACGGTTGGGCTTTCACTATCCGTCAATTCGCCACCAGATATGCTAAGAAATTCGGTGTCGACAAGGCC
AAGATGATGGACAGATTATGGGGTGACTCTTTCTTCAACCCAAAGACCAAGAAGTGGACCAACAAGGACA
CTGATGCTGAAGGTAAGCCATTGGAAAGAGCTTTCAACATGTTCATCTTGGACCCAATCTTCAGATTATT
CACTGCTATCATGAACTTCAAGAAAGATGAAATTCCAGTTTTGCTAGAAAAGTTGGAAA
